>Addgene plasmid #111124 | pCR1281 | addgene full sequence | sequence record 211953 | Addgene NGS Result
AGATATACGCGTTGACATTGATTATTGACTAGTTATTAATAGTAATCAATTACGGGGTCATTAGTTCATA
GCCCATATATGGAGTTCCGCGTTACATAACTTACGGTAAATGGCCCGCCTGGCTGACCGCCCAACGACCC
CCGCCCATTGACGTCAATAATGACGTATGTTCCCATAGTAACGCCAATAGGGACTTTCCATTGACGTCAA
TGGGTGGAGTATTTACGGTAAACTGCCCACTTGGCAGTACATCAAGTGTATCATATGCCAAGTACGCCCC
CTATTGACGTCAATGACGGTAAATGGCCCGCCTGGCATTATGCCCAGTACATGACCTTATGGGACTTTCC
TACTTGGCAGTACATCTACGTATTAGTCATCGCTATTACCATGGTGATGCGGTTTTGGCAGTACATCAAT
GGGCGTGGATAGCGGTTTGACTCACGGGGATTTCCAAGTCTCCACCCCATTGACGTCAATGGGAGTTTGT
TTTGGCACCAAAATCAACGGGACTTTCCAAAATGTCGTAACAACTCCGCCCCATTGACGCAAATGGGCGG
TAGGCGTGTACGGTGGGAGGTCTATATAAGCAGCGCGTTTTGCCTGTACTGGGTCTCTCTGGTTAGACCA
GATCTGAGCCTGGGAGCTCTCTGGCTAACTAGGGAACCCACTGCTTAAGCCTCAATAAAGCTTGCCTTGA
GTGCTTCAAGTAGTGTGTGCCCGTCTGTTGTGTGACTCTGGTAACTAGAGATCCCTCAGACCCTTTTAGT
CAGTGTGGAAAATCTCTAGCAGTGGCGCCCGAACAGGGACTTGAAAGCGAAAGGGAAACCAGAGGAGCTC
TCTCGACGCAGGACTCGGCTTGCTGAAGCGCGCACGGCAAGAGGCGAGGGGCGGCGACTGGTGAGTACGC
CAAAAATTTTGACTAGCGGAGGCTAGAAGGAGAGAGATGGGTGCGAGAGCGTCAGTATTAAGCGGGGGAG
AATTAGATCGCGATGGGAAAAAATTCGGTTAAGGCCAGGGGGAAAGAAAAAATATAAATTAAAACATATA
GTATGGGCAAGCAGGGAGCTAGAACGATTCGCAGTTAATCCTGGCCTGTTAGAAACATCAGAAGGCTGTA
GACAAATACTGGGACAGCTACAACCATCCCTTCAGACAGGATCAGAAGAACTTAGATCATTATATAATAC
AGTAGCAACCCTCTATTGTGTGCATCAAAGGATAGAGATAAAAGACACCAAGGAAGCTTTAGACAAGATA
GAGGAAGAGCAAAACAAAAGTAAGACCACCGCACAGCAAGCGGCCGGCCGCTGATCTTCAGACCTGGAGG
AGGAGATATGAGGGACAATTGGAGAAGTGAATTATATAAATATAAAGTAGTAAAAATTGAACCATTAGGA
GTAGCACCCACCAAGGCAAAGAGAAGAGTGGTGCAGAGAGAAAAAAGAGCAGTGGGAATAGGAGCTTTGT
TCCTTGGGTTCTTGGGAGCAGCAGGAAGCACTATGGGCGCAGCGTCAATGACGCTGACGGTACAGGCCAG
ACAATTATTGTCTGGTATAGTGCAGCAGCAGAACAATTTGCTGAGGGCTATTGAGGCGCAACAGCATCTG
TTGCAACTCACAGTCTGGGGCATCAAGCAGCTCCAGGCAAGAATCCTGGCTGTGGAAAGATACCTAAAGG
ATCAACAGCTCCTGGGGATTTGGGGTTGCTCTGGAAAACTCATTTGCACCACTGCTGTGCCTTGGAATGC
TAGTTGGAGTAATAAATCTCTGGAACAGATTTGGAATCACACGACCTGGATGGAGTGGGACAGAGAAATT
AACAATTACACAAGCTTAATACACTCCTTAATTGAAGAATCGCAAAACCAGCAAGAAAAGAATGAACAAG
AATTATTGGAATTAGATAAATGGGCAAGTTTGTGGAATTGGTTTAACATAACAAATTGGCTGTGGTATAT
AAAATTATTCATAATGATAGTAGGAGGCTTGGTAGGTTTAAGAATAGTTTTTGCTGTACTTTCTATAGTG
AATAGAGTTAGGCAGGGATATTCACCATTATCGTTTCAGACCCACCTCCCAACCCCGAGGGGACCCGACA
GGCCCGAAGGAATAGAAGAAGAAGGTGGAGAGAGAGACAGAGACAGATCCATTCGATTAGTGAACGGATC
GGCACTGCGTGCGCCAATTCTGCAGACAAATGGCAGTATTCATCCACAATTTTAAAAGAAAAGGGGGGAT
TGGGGGGTACAGTGCAGGGGAAAGAATAGTAGACATAATAGCAACAGACATACAAACTAAAGAATTACAA
AAACAAATTACAAAAATTCAAAATTTTCGGGTTTATTACAGGGACAGCAGAGATCCAGTTTGGTTAGTAC
CGGGCCCGCCCTGCAGGTCTAGAGATCCGACGCGCCATCTCTAGGCCCGCGCCGGCCCCCTCGCACGGAC
TTGTGGGAGAAGCTCGGCTACTCCCCTGCCCCGGTTAATTTGCATATAATATTTCCTAGTAACTATAGAG
GCTTAATGTGCGATAAAAGACAGATAATCTGTTCTTTTTAATACTAGCTACATTTTACATGATAGGCTTG
GATTTCTATAACTTCGTATAGCATACATTATACGAAGTTATAAACAGCACAAAAGGAAACTCACCCTAAC
TGTAAAGTAATTGTGTGTTTTGAGACTATAAGTATCCCTTGGAGAACCACCTTGTTGGGCCGAGAGGAGC
AGGACGGGTTTAAGAGCTAAGCTGGAAACAGCATAGCAAGTTTAAATAAGGCTAGTCCGTTATCAACTTG
AAAAAGTGGCACCGAGTCGGTGCTTTTTTTCTCGAGTACTAGGATCCATTAGGCGGCCGCCCTGCAGGGT
GGATAACCGTATTACCGCCATGCATGTGCCCGTCAGTGGGCAGAGCGCACATCGCCCACAGTCCCCGAGA
AGTTGGGGGGAGGGGTCGGCAATTGAACCGGTGCCTAGAGAAGGTGGCGCGGGGTAAACTGGGAAAGTGA
TGTCGTGTACTGGCTCCGCCTTTTTCCCGAGGGTGGGGGAGAACCGTATATAAGTGCAGTAGTCGCCGTG
AACGTTCTTTTTCGCAACGGGTTTGCCGCCAGAACACAGGTAAGTGCCGTGTGTGGTTCCCGCGGGCCTG
GCCTCTTTACGGGTTATGGCCCTTGCGTGCCTTGAATTACTTCCACCTGGCTGCAGTACGTGATTCTTGA
TCCCGAGCTTCGGGTTGGAAGTGGGTGGGAGAGTTCGAGGCCTTGCGCTTAAGGAGCCCCTTCGCCTCGT
GCTTGAGTTGAGGCCTGGCCTGGGCGCTGGGGCCGCCGCGTGCGAATCTGGTGGCACCTTCGCGCCTGTC
TCGCTGCTTTCGATAAGTCTCTAGCCATTTAAAATTTTTGATGACCTGCTGCGACGCTTTTTTTCTGGCA
AGATAGTCTTGTAAATGCGGGCCAAGATCTGCACACTGGTATTTCGGTTTTTGGGGCCGCGGGCGGCGAC
GGGGCCCGTGCGTCCCAGCGCACATGTTCGGCGAGGCGGGGCCTGCGAGCGCGGCCACCGAGAATCGGAC
GGGGGTAGTCTCAAGCTGGCCGGCCTGCTCTGGTGCCTGGCCTCGCGCCGCCGTGTATCGCCCCGCCCTG
GGCGGCAAGGCTGGCCCGGTCGGCACCAGTTGCGTGAGCGGAAAGATGGCCGCTTCCCGGCCCTGCTGCA
GGGAGCTCAAAATGGAGGACGCGGCGCTCGGGAGAGCGGGCGGGTGAGTCACCCACACAAAGGAAAAGGG
CCTTTCCGTCCTCAGCCGTCGCTTCATGTGACTCCACGGAGTACCGGGCGCCGTCCAGGCACCTCGATTA
GTTCTCGCGCTTTTGGAGTACGTCGTCTTTAGGTTGGGGGGAGGGGTTTTATGCGATGGAGTTTCCCCAC
ACTGAGTGGGTGGAGACTGAAGTTAGGCCAGCTTGGCACTTGATGTAATTCTCCTTGGAATTTGCCCTTT
TTGAGTTTGGATCTTGGTTCATTCTCAAGCCTCAGACAGTGGTTCAAAGTTTTTTTCTTCCATTTCAGGT
GTCGTGAGCTAGCCCACCATGACCGAGTACAAGCCCACGGTGCGCCTCGCCACCCGCGACGACGTCCCCC
GGGCCGTACGCACCCTCGCCGCCGCGTTCGCCGACTACCCCGCCACGCGCCACACCGTCGACCCGGACCG
CCACATCGAGCGGGTCACCGAGCTGCAAGAACTCTTCCTCACGCGCGTCGGGCTCGACATCGGCAAGGTG
TGGGTCGCGGACGACGGCGCCGCGGTGGCGGTCTGGACCACGCCGGAGAGCGTCGAAGCGGGGGCGGTGT
TCGCCGAGATCGGCCCGCGCATGGCCGAGTTGAGCGGTTCCCGGCTGGCCGCGCAGCAACAGATGGAAGG
CCTCCTGGCGCCGCACCGGCCCAAGGAGCCCGCGTGGTTCCTGGCCACCGTCGGCGTCTCGCCCGACCAC
CAGGGCAAGGGTCTGGGCAGCGCCGTCGTGCTCCCCGGAGTGGAGGCGGCCGAGCGCGCCGGGGTGCCCG
CCTTCCTGGAGACCTCCGCGCCCCGCAACCTCCCCTTCTACGAGCGGCTCGGCTTCACCGTCACCGCCGA
CGTCGAGGTGCCCGAAGGACCGCGCACCTGGTGCATGACCCGCAAGCCCGGTGCCGGATCGGGAGAGGGC
AGAGGAAGTCTGCTAACATGCGGTGACGTCGAGGAGAATCCTGGCCCACCGGTCGCCACCATGGTGAGCA
AGGGCGAGGAGCTGTTCACCGGGGTGGTGCCCATCCTGGTCGAGCTGGACGGCGACGTAAACGGCCACAA
GTTCAGCGTGTCCGGCGAGGGCGAGGGCGATGCCACCTACGGCAAGCTGACCCTGAAGTTCATCTGCACC
ACCGGCAAGCTGCCGGTGCCCTGGCCCACCCTCGTGACCACCCTGACCCATGGCGTGCAGTGCTTCAGCC
GCTACCCCGACCACATGAAGCAGCACGACTTCTTCAAGTCCGCCATGCCCGAAGGCTACGTCCAGGAGCG
CACCATCTTCTTCAAGGACGACGGCAACTACAAGACCCGCGCCGAGGTGAAGTTCGAGGGCGACACCCTG
GTGAACCGCATCGAGCTGAAGGGCATCGACTTCAAGGAGGACGGCAACATCCTGGGGCACAAGCTGGAGT
ACAACTACAACAGCCACAACGTCTATATCATGGCCGACAAGCAGAAGAACGGCATCAAGGTGAACTTCAA
GATCCGCCACAACATCGAGGACGGCAGCGTGCAGCTCGCCGACCACTACCAGCAGAACACCCCCATCGGC
GACGGCCCCGTGCTGCTGCCCGACAACCACTACCTGAGCACCCAGTCCAAGCTGAGTAAAGACCCCAACG
AGAAGCGCGATCACATGGTCCTGCTGGAGTTCGTGACCGCCGCCGGGATCACTCTCGGCATGGACGAGCT
GTACAAGTAAGAATTCGTCGAGGGACCTAATAACTTCGTATAGCATACATTATACGAAGTTATACATGTT
TAAGGGTTCCGGTTCCACTAGGTACAATTCGATATCAAGCTTATCGATAATCAACCTCTGGATTACAAAA
TTTGTGAAAGATTGACTGGTATTCTTAACTATGTTGCTCCTTTTACGCTATGTGGATACGCTGCTTTAAT
GCCTTTGTATCATGCTATTGCTTCCCGTATGGCTTTCATTTTCTCCTCCTTGTATAAATCCTGGTTGCTG
TCTCTTTATGAGGAGTTGTGGCCCGTTGTCAGGCAACGTGGCGTGGTGTGCACTGTGTTTGCTGACGCAA
CCCCCACTGGTTGGGGCATTGCCACCACCTGTCAGCTCCTTTCCGGGACTTTCGCTTTCCCCCTCCCTAT
TGCCACGGCGGAACTCATCGCCGCCTGCCTTGCCCGCTGCTGGACAGGGGCTCGGCTGTTGGGCACTGAC
AATTCCGTGGTGTTGTCGGGGAAATCATCGTCCTTTCCTTGGCTGCTCGCCTGTGTTGCCACCTGGATTC
TGCGCGGGACGTCCTTCTGCTACGTCCCTTCGGCCCTCAATCCAGCGGACCTTCCTTCCCGCGGCCTGCT
GCCGGCTCTGCGGCCTCTTCCGCGTCTTCGCCTTCGCCCTCAGACGAGTCGGATCTCCCTTTGGGCCGCC
TCCCCGCATCGATACCGTCGACCTCGATCGAGACCTAGAAAAACATGGAGCAATCACAAGTAGCAATACA
GCAGCTACCAATGCTGATTGTGCCTGGCTAGAAGCACAAGAGGAGGAGGAGGTGGGTTTTCCAGTCACAC
CTCAGGTACCTTTAAGACCAATGACTTACAAGGCAGCTGTAGATCTTAGCCACTTTTTAAAAGAAAAGGG
GGGACTGGAAGGGCTAATTCACTCCCAACGAAGACAAGATATCCTTGATCTGTGGATCTACCACACACAA
GGCTACTTCCCTGATTGGCAGAACTACACACCAGGGCCAGGGATCAGATATCCACTGACCTTTGGATGGT
GCTACAAGCTAGTACCAGTTGAGCAAGAGAAGGTAGAAGAAGCCAATGAAGGAGAGAACACCCGCTTGTT
ACACCCTGTGAGCCTGCATGGGATGGATGACCCGGAGAGAGAAGTATTAGAGTGGAGGTTTGACAGCCGC
CTAGCATTTCATCACATGGCCCGAGAGCTGCATCCGGACTGTACTGGGTCTCTCTGGTTAGACCAGATCT
GAGCCTGGGAGCTCTCTGGCTAACTAGGGAACCCACTGCTTAAGCCTCAATAAAGCTTGCCTTGAGTGCT
TCAAGTAGTGTGTGCCCGTCTGTTGTGTGACTCTGGTAACTAGAGATCCCTCAGACCCTTTTAGTCAGTG
TGGAAAATCTCTAGCAGCATGTGAGCAAAAGGCCAGCAAAAGGCCAGGAACCGTAAAAAGGCCGCGTTGC
TGGCGTTTTTCCATAGGCTCCGCCCCCCTGACGAGCATCACAAAAATCGACGCTCAAGTCAGAGGTGGCG
AAACCCGACAGGACTATAAAGATACCAGGCGTTTCCCCCTGGAAGCTCCCTCGTGCGCTCTCCTGTTCCG
ACCCTGCCGCTTACCGGATACCTGTCCGCCTTTCTCCCTTCGGGAAGCGTGGCGCTTTCTCATAGCTCAC
GCTGTAGGTATCTCAGTTCGGTGTAGGTCGTTCGCTCCAAGCTGGGCTGTGTGCACGAACCCCCCGTTCA
GCCCGACCGCTGCGCCTTATCCGGTAACTATCGTCTTGAGTCCAACCCGGTAAGACACGACTTATCGCCA
CTGGCAGCAGCCACTGGTAACAGGATTAGCAGAGCGAGGTATGTAGGCGGTGCTACAGAGTTCTTGAAGT
GGTGGCCTAACTACGGCTACACTAGAAGAACAGTATTTGGTATCTGCGCTCTGCTGAAGCCAGTTACCTT
CGGAAAAAGAGTTGGTAGCTCTTGATCCGGCAAACAAACCACCGCTGGTAGCGGTGGTTTTTTTGTTTGC
AAGCAGCAGATTACGCGCAGAAAAAAAGGATCTCAAGAAGATCCTTTGATCTTTTCTACGGGGTCTGACG
CTCAGTGGAACGAAAACTCACGTTAAGGGATTTTGGTCATGAGATTATCAAAAAGGATCTTCACCTAGAT
CCTTTTAAATTAAAAATGAAGTTTTAAATCAATCTAAAGTATATATGAGTAAACTTGGTCTGACAGTTAC
CAATGCTTAATCAGTGAGGCACCTATCTCAGCGATCTGTCTATTTCGTTCATCCATAGTTGCCTGACTCC
CCGTCGTGTAGATAACTACGATACGGGAGGGCTTACCATCTGGCCCCAGTGCTGCAATGATACCGCGAGA
CCCACGCTCACCGGCTCCAGATTTATCAGCAATAAACCAGCCAGCCGGAAGGGCCGAGCGCAGAAGTGGT
CCTGCAACTTTATCCGCCTCCATCCAGTCTATTAATTGTTGCCGGGAAGCTAGAGTAAGTAGTTCGCCAG
TTAATAGTTTGCGCAACGTTGTTGCCATTGCTACAGGCATCGTGGTGTCACGCTCGTCGTTTGGTATGGC
TTCATTCAGCTCCGGTTCCCAACGATCAAGGCGAGTTACATGATCCCCCATGTTGTGCAAAAAAGCGGTT
AGCTCCTTCGGTCCTCCGATCGTTGTCAGAAGTAAGTTGGCCGCAGTGTTATCACTCATGGTTATGGCAG
CACTGCATAATTCTCTTACTGTCATGCCATCCGTAAGATGCTTTTCTGTGACTGGTGAGTACTCAACCAA
GTCATTCTGAGAATAGTGTATGCGGCGACCGAGTTGCTCTTGCCCGGCGTCAATACGGGATAATACCGCG
CCACATAGCAGAACTTTAAAAGTGCTCATCATTGGAAAACGTTCTTCGGGGCGAAAACTCTCAAGGATCT
TACCGCTGTTGAGATCCAGTTCGATGTAACCCACTCGTGCACCCAACTGATCTTCAGCATCTTTTACTTT
CACCAGCGTTTCTGGGTGAGCAAAAACAGGAAGGCAAAATGCCGCAAAAAAGGGAATAAGGGCGACACGG
AAATGTTGAATACTCATACTCTTCCTTTTTCAATATTATTGAAGCATTTATCAGGGTTATTGTCTCATGA
GCGGATACATATTTGAATGTATTTAGAAAAATAAACAAATAGGGGTTCCGCGCACATTTCCCCGAAAAGT
GCCACCTGACGTCGACGGATCGGGAGATCTCCCGATCCCCTATGGTGCACTCTCAGTACAATCTGCTCTG
ATGCCGCATAGTTAAGCCAGTATCTGCTCCCTGCTTGTGTGTTGGAGGTCGCTGAGTAGTGCGCGAGCAA
AATTTAAGCTACAACAAGGCAAGGCTTGACCGACAATTGCATGAAGAATCTGCTTAGGGTTAGGCGTTTT
GCGCTGCTTCGCGATGTACGGGCC
Features (pLannotate 1.2.2; 23 found; start..end, strand, type, name):
     14..393     +  enhancer       CMV enhancer: human cytomegalovirus immediate early enhancer
    394..593     +  promoter       CMV promoter: human cytomegalovirus (CMV) immediate early promoter
    611..791     +  LTR            5' LTR (truncated): truncated 5' long terminal repeat (LTR) from HIV-1
    838..963     +  misc_feature   HIV-1 Ψ: packaging signal of human immunodeficiency virus type 1
    947..1285    +  CDS            HIV-1 gag (fragment): gag protein from human immunodeficiency virus 1; gag
   1460..1693    +  misc_feature   RRE: The Rev response element (RRE) of HIV-1 allows for Rev-dependent mRNA export from the nucleus to the cytoplasm.
   2070..2170    +  CDS            Rev (fragment): human immunodeficiency virus 1 (HIV-1) Rev protein; rev; enhances nuclear export of unspliced and incompletely spliced viral mRNAs
   2220..2337    +  misc_feature   cPPT/CTS: central polypurine tract and central termination sequence of HIV-1
   2598..2631    +  protein_bind   loxP: Cre-mediated recombination occurs in the 8-bp core sequence (GCATACAT). Cre recombinase
   2756..2823    +  misc_RNA       tracrRNA (fragment): trans-activating CRISPR RNA for the Streptococcus pyogenes CRISPR/Cas9 system
   2896..4067    +  promoter       EF-1α promoter: strong constitutive promoter for human elongation factor EF-1α
   4079..4675    +  CDS            PuroR: puromycin N-acetyltransferase; pac from Streptomyces alboniger; confers resistance to puromycin
   4751..5470    +  CDS            mEGFP: enhanced GFP with monomerizing A206K mutation (Zacharias et al., 2002) mammalian codon-optimized
   5490..5523    +  protein_bind   loxP: Cre-mediated recombination occurs in the 8-bp core sequence (GCATACAT). Cre recombinase
   5556..5579    +  misc_feature   MCS (fragment): pBluescript multiple cloning site
   5579..6167    +  misc_feature   WPRE: woodchuck hepatitis virus posttranscriptional regulatory element
   6168..6187    +  misc_feature   MCS (fragment): pBluescript multiple cloning site
   6189..6689    +  CDS            nef (fragment): NEF_HV1LA - Experimental evidence at protein level: Swiss-Prot protein existence level 1. Extracellular Nef protein targets CD4(+) T-lymphocytes for apoptosis by interacting with CXCR4 surface receptors. From Human immunodeficiency virus type 1 group M subtype B (isolate Lai) (HIV-1).
   6696..6876    +  LTR            5' LTR (truncated): truncated 5' long terminal repeat (LTR) from HIV-1
   6938..7526    -  rep_origin     ori: high-copy-number ColE1/pMB1/pBR322/pUC origin of replication
   7697..8557    -  CDS            AmpR: β-lactamase; bla; confers resistance to ampicillin, carbenicillin, and related antibiotics
   8558..8662    -  promoter       AmpR promoter: bla
   8721..8773    -  misc_feature   bom (fragment): basis of mobility region from pBR322
