[The description below was written by a language model from this plasmid's Addgene catalogue record and pLannotate feature annotations shown in this document.]
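Description:
pCR1281 is a lentiviral sgRNA expression plasmid built on the pCR1068 backbone, carrying a single guide RNA directed against human XRCC3. The guide name follows a promoter-annotated (P1P2) coordinate convention of the kind used in CRISPRi/CRISPRa guide libraries, but the record does not say which Cas9 variant it is meant to be paired with. In bacteria the plasmid is maintained through a high-copy ColE1/pUC-type origin and selected with ampicillin via β-lactamase.

The transfer cassette is a typical third-generation HIV-1 design. A CMV enhancer/promoter replaces the native U3 to drive genomic RNA from a truncated 5' LTR, followed by the Ψ packaging signal with a gag fragment, the Rev response element for Rev-dependent nuclear export, and the cPPT/CTS. A WPRE sits upstream of the second truncated LTR to boost transcript expression. Within this frame the feature table annotates an S. pyogenes tracrRNA-derived scaffold fragment, where the XRCC3 spacer would be expressed. However, the Pol III promoter driving the guide is not annotated, so its identity is not stated in the record. Downstream, an EF-1α promoter drives puromycin N-acetyltransferase followed by monomeric EGFP; the short gap between the two reading frames suggests a linker or 2A-type element, though none is annotated. This allows both drug selection and fluorescent tracking of transduced cells. Two loxP sites flank the region that includes the guide scaffold and the marker cassette, so Cre recombinase could in principle excise them after integration.

The construct was deposited with a study of how Cas9 genome editing in human cells depends on DNA repair pathways, where it would serve to perturb XRCC3, a homologous recombination factor.
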