Addgene plasmid #111124: pCR1281
Purpose: Expresses XRCC3_+_104181786.23-P1P2 sgRNA in pCR1068
Depositing lab: Jacob Corn. Depositing organization: University of California, Berkeley. Publication: CRISPR-Cas9 genome editing in human cells occurs via the Fanconi anemia pathway. Richardson CD, Kazane KR, Feng SJ, Zelin E, Bray NL, Schafer AJ, Floor SN, Corn JE. Nat Genet. 2018 Aug;50(8):1132-1139. doi: 10.1038/s41588-018-0174-0. Epub 2018 Jul 27. PubMed 30054595.
Backbone
  Vector backbone: pCR1068
  Vector type: Lentiviral
Growth in bacteria
  Bacterial resistance: Ampicillin, 100 μg/mL
  Growth temperature: 37°C
  Growth strain: NEB Stable
  Copy number: High Copy
Gene/Insert
  Gene/Insert name: XRCC3 gRNA
  gRNA/shRNA sequence: GGCCGAGAGGAGCAGGACGG
  Species: H. sapiens (human)
  Entrez Gene: XRCC3 (a.k.a. CMM6)
  Cloning method: Restriction Enzyme; 5′ cloning site Unknown (unknown if destroyed)
Terms and licenses: Academic/Nonprofit Terms; Industry Terms: Not Available to Industry
How to cite: pCR1281 was a gift from Jacob Corn (Addgene plasmid # 111124 ; http://n2t.net/addgene:111124 ; RRID:Addgene_111124)
